>Addgene plasmid #55872 | mRuby-Lysosomes-20 | depositor partial sequence | sequence record 86778 | insert sequence
ACGGTCAGATCCGCTAGCGCTACCGGACTCAGATCTCGAGCGCCACCATGGCGGCCCCGGGCGCCCGGCG
TCCGCTGCTCCTGTTGCTGCTGGCAGGCCTTGCACACAGCGCCCCAGCACTGTTCGAGGTGAAAGACAAC
AACGGCACAGCGTGTATAATGGCCAGCTTCTCTGCCTCCTTTCTGACCACCTATGAGGCTGGACATGTTT
CTAAGGTCTCGAATATGACCCTGCCAGCCTCTGCAGAAGTCCTGAAGAATAGCAGCTCTTGTGGTGAAAA
GAATGCTTCTGAGCCCACCCTCGCAATCACCTTTGGAGAAGGATATTTACTGAAACTCACCTTCACAAAA
AACACAACACGTTACAGTGTCCAGCACATGTATTTCACATATAACCTGTCAGACACACAATTCTTTCCCA
ATGCCAGCTCCAAAGGGCCCGACACTGTGGATTCCACAACTGACATCAAGGCAGACATCAACAAAACATA
CCGATGTGTCAGCGACATCAGGGTCTACATGAAGAATGTGACCATTGTGCTCTGGGACGCTACTATCCAG
GCCTACCTGCCGAGTAGCAACTTCAGCAAGGAAGAGACACGCTGCCCACAGGATCAACCTTCCCCAACTA
CTGGGCCACCCAGCCCCTCACCACCACTTGTGCCCACAAACCCCAGTGTGTCCAAGTACAATGTGACTGG
TGACAATGGAACCTGCCTGCTGGCCTCTATGGCACTGCAACTCAACATCACCTACATGAAGAAGGACAAC
ACGACTGTGACCAGAGCATTCAACATCAACCCAAGTGACAAATATAGTGGGACTTGCGGTGCCCAGTTGG
TGACCCTGAAGGTGGGGAACAAGAGCAGAGTCCTGGAGCTGCAGTTTGGGATGAATGCCACTTCTAGCCT
GTTTTTCCTGCAAGGAGTTCAGTTGAACATGACTCTTCCTGATGCCATAGAGCCCACGTTCAGCACCTCC
AACTATTCCCTGAAAGCTCTTCAGGCCAGTGTCGGCAACTCATACAAGTGCAACAGTGAGGAGCACATCT
TTGTCAGCAAGGCGCTCGCCCTCAATGTCTTCAGCGTGCAAGTCCAGGCTTTCAGGGTAGAAAGTGACAG
GTTTGGGTCTGTGGAAGAGTGTGTACAGGACGGTAACAACATGCTGATCCCCATTGCTGTGGGCGGGGCC
CTGGCAGGGCTGGTCCTCATCGTCCTCATCGCCTACCTCATCGGCAGGAAGAGGAGTCACGCGGGCTATC
AGACCATCTCGGAATTCGGCTCCACCGGCTCCACCGGCTCCACCGGCGCGGATCCACCGGTCGCCACCAT
GAACAGCCTGATCAAAGAAAACATGCGGATGAAGGTGGTGCTGGAAGGCAGCGTGAACGGCCACCAGTTC
AAGTGCACCGGCGAGGGCGAGGGCAACCCCTACATGGGCACCCAGACCATGCGGATCAAAGTGATCGAGG
GCGGACCTCTGCCCTTCGCCTTCGACATCCTGGCCACATCCTTCATGTACGGCAGCCGGACCTTCATCAA
GTACCCCAAGGGCATCCCCGATTTCTTCAAGCAGAGCTTCCCCGAGGGCTTCACCTGGGAGAGAGTGACC
AGATACGAGGACGGCGGCGTGATCACCGTGATGCAGGACACCAGCCTGGAAGATGGCTGCCTGGTGTACC
ATGCCCAGGTCAGGGGCGTGAATTTTCCCAGCAACGGCGCCGTGATGCAGAAGAAAACCAAGGGCTGGGA
GCCCAACACCGAGATGATGTACCCCGCTGACGGCGGACTGAGAGGCTACACCCACATGGCCCTGAAGGTG
GACGGCGGAGGGCACCTGAGCTGCAGCTTCGTGACCACCTACCGATCCAAGAAAACCGTGGGCAACATCA
AGATGCCCGGCATCCACGCCGTGGACCACCGGCTGGAAAGGCTGGAAGAGTCCGACAACGAGATGTTCGT
GGTGCAGCGGGAGCACGCCGTGGCCAAGTTCGCCGGCCTGGGCGGAGGGTAAGCGGCCGCGACTCTAGAT
CATAATCAGCCATACCACATT
