>Addgene plasmid #55872 | mRuby-Lysosomes-20 | addgene partial sequence | sequence record 161191 | CMV-F 5'-CGCAAATGGGCGGTAGGCGTG-3'
AGCAGAGCTGGTTTAGTGAACCGTCAGATCCGCTAGCGCTACCGGACTCAGATCTCGAGCGCCACCATGG
CGGCCCCGGGCGCCCGGCGTCCGCTGCTCCTGTTGCTGCTGGCAGGCCTTGCACACAGCGCCCCAGCACT
GTTCGAGGTGAAAGACAACAACGGCACAGCGTGTATAATGGCCAGCTTCTCTGCCTCCTTTCTGACCACC
TATGAGGCTGGACATGTTTCTAAGGTCTCGAATATGACCCTGCCAGCCTCTGCAGAAGTCCTGAAGAATA
GCAGCTCTTGTGGTGAAAAGAATGCTTCTGAGCCCACCCTCGCAATCACCTTTGGAGAAGGATATTTACT
GAAACTCACCTTCACAAAAAACACAACACGTTACAGTGTCCAGCACATGTATTTCACATATAACCTGTCA
GACACACAATTCTTTCCCAATGCCAGCTCCAAAGGGCCCGACACTGTGGATTCCACAACTGACATCAAGG
CAGACATCAACAAAACATACCGATGTGTCAGCGACATCAGGGTCTACATGAAGAATGTGACCATTGTGCT
CTGGGACGCTACTATCCAGGCCTACCTGCCGAGTAGCAACTTCAGCAAGGAAGAGACACGCTGCCCACAG
GATCAACCTTCCCCAACTACTGGGCCACCCAGCCCCTCACCACCACTTGTGCCCACAAACCCCAGTGTGT
CCAAGTACAATGTGACTGGTGACAATGGAACCTGCCTGCTGGCCTCTATGGCACTGCAACTCAACATCAC
CTACATGAAGAAGGACAACACGACTGTGACCAGAGCATTCAACATCAACCCAAGTGACAAATATAGTGGG
ACTTGCGGTGCCCAGTTGGTGACCCTGAAGGTGGG
