[The description below was written by a language model from this plasmid's Addgene catalogue record.]
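Description:
mRuby-Lysosomes-20 is a mammalian expression plasmid that encodes a fluorescent fusion of rat (R. norvegicus) LAMP1, lysosome-associated membrane protein 1, with the red fluorescent protein mRuby. It is built on an mRuby vector backbone of about 4.75 kb (size without the insert). In bacteria it is maintained as a high-copy plasmid under kanamycin selection. The record also lists a neomycin marker, which allows G418 selection of transfected mammalian cells for making stable lines. The origin of replication is not named, and no feature table is provided, so the exact arrangement of the elements cannot be confirmed from the record.

Expression of the fusion is driven by the CMV promoter, a strong constitutive promoter in most mammalian cell types. The listed 3′ sequencing primer anneals in an SV40 polyadenylation region, suggesting that an SV40 polyA signal lies downstream of the coding sequence. LAMP1 is an abundant transmembrane glycoprotein of the lysosomal membrane, so it serves here as a targeting moiety that brings mRuby to that compartment; the record gives the intended localization as the lysosome membrane. The record does not say whether mRuby is fused to the N- or C-terminus of LAMP1, does not describe any linker between the two, and lists the cloning method as unknown.

The construct is used as a red organelle marker for fluorescence microscopy, labelling lysosomes in fixed or living transfected cells. The reported excitation and emission maxima are 558 nm and 605 nm, which makes it suitable for combination with green or blue probes in multicolour imaging.
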