Addgene plasmid #55872: mRuby-Lysosomes-20
Purpose: Localization: Lysosome Membrane, Excitation: 558, Emission: 605
Depositing lab: Michael Davidson.
Backbone
  Vector backbone: mRuby
  Backbone size w/o insert (bp): 4750
  Vector type: Mammalian Expression
  Selectable markers: Neomycin (select with G418)
Growth in bacteria
  Bacterial resistance: Kanamycin, 50 μg/mL
  Growth temperature: 37°C
  Growth strain: DH5alpha
  Copy number: High Copy
Gene/Insert
  Gene/Insert name: LAMP1 (alt name: NM_012857.2)
  Species: R. norvegicus (rat)
  Promoter: CMV
  Tag / fusion protein: mRuby
  Cloning method: Unknown
  Sequencing primers: 5′ CMV-F; 3′ SV40pA-R
Terms and licenses: Academic/Nonprofit Terms; Industry Terms
Depositor comments: . Excitation = 558; Emission = 605
How to cite: mRuby-Lysosomes-20 was a gift from Michael Davidson (Addgene plasmid # 55872 ; http://n2t.net/addgene:55872 ; RRID:Addgene_55872)
